Addgene plasmid #113921: pET51b(+)_MBP-nLucCP-65/68
Purpose: Plasmid encoding the bacterial expression of the MBP fused NanoLuc circular permuted between the position 65 and 68
Depositing lab: Kai Johnsson. Depositing organization: Max Planck Institute for Medical Research. Publication: Luciferases with Tunable Emission Wavelengths. Hiblot J, Yu Q, Sabbadini MDB, Reymond L, Xue L, Schena A, Sallin O, Hill N, Griss R, Johnsson K. Angew Chem Int Ed Engl. 2017 Nov 13;56(46):14556-14560. doi: 10.1002/anie.201708277. Epub 2017 Oct 9. PubMed 28941028.
Backbone
  Vector backbone: pET51-b(+)
  Backbone manufacturer: Novagen
  Backbone size w/o insert (bp): 5218
  Total vector size (bp): 6778
  Vector type: Bacterial Expression, Luciferase
Growth in bacteria
  Bacterial resistance: Ampicillin, 100 μg/mL
  Growth temperature: 37°C
  Growth strain: DH5alpha
  Copy number: Low Copy
Gene/Insert
  Gene/Insert name: MBP-NanoLucCP-65/68
  Species: Synthetic
  Insert size (bp): 1716
  Promoter: T7
  Cloning method: Gibson Cloning
  Sequencing primers: 5′ T7; 3′ pET-RP
Terms and licenses: Academic/Nonprofit Terms; Industry Terms: Not Available to Industry
How to cite: pET51b(+)_MBP-nLucCP-65/68 was a gift from Kai Johnsson (Addgene plasmid # 113921 ; http://n2t.net/addgene:113921 ; RRID:Addgene_113921)
