[The description below was written by a language model from this plasmid's Addgene catalogue record and pLannotate feature annotations shown in this document.]
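Description:
pET51b(+)_MBP-nLucCP-65/68 is a bacterial expression plasmid of about 6.8 kb built by Gibson cloning in the Novagen pET51-b(+) backbone. It produces a circularly permuted NanoLuc luciferase fused to maltose-binding protein in E. coli. It replicates from a ColE1/pBR322-type origin accompanied by the bom region and the rop gene, which holds copy number down and fits the catalogue's "low copy" designation. Selection is by ampicillin through the β-lactamase gene. An f1 phage origin is also present, along with short tetracycline-resistance remnants inherited from pBR322 that are not functional markers.

Expression is driven by a T7 promoter immediately followed by a lac operator, and the plasmid carries its own lacI gene. Transcription therefore needs a host supplying T7 RNA polymerase, is repressed by Lac repressor, and is relieved by IPTG or lactose. A T7 gene 10 ribosome binding site precedes the open reading frame, and a T7 terminator closes the unit. The synthetic insert encodes a signal-sequence-free MBP that stays in the cytosol, then a TEV protease cleavage site, which would allow MBP to be removed. Two NanoLuc fragments separated by a short unannotated gap follow. This is the pattern expected for a circular permutant, in which the original termini are joined and new termini are opened, here between positions 65 and 68. A short match to a T7 gene 10B-derived solubility tag lies just before the terminator, and it may be only a partial or incidental hit.

The depositor and sequencing-derived records differ by three bases, within the bom region, and annotate identically. The associated work concerns luciferases with tunable emission wavelengths, but the record does not describe this permutant's specific role.
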