Features (pLannotate 1.2.2; 21 found; start..end, strand, type, name):
     12..467     +  rep_origin     f1 ori (sequence partly withheld): f1 bacteriophage origin of replication; arrow indicates direction of (+) strand synthesis
    582..1442    -  CDS            AmpR: β-lactamase; bla; confers resistance to ampicillin, carbenicillin, and related antibiotics
   1443..1535    -  promoter       AmpR promoter: bla
   1616..2204    +  rep_origin     ori: high-copy-number ColE1/pMB1/pBR322/pUC origin of replication
   2390..2532    -  misc_feature   bom: basis of mobility region from pBR322
   2634..2825    -  CDS            rop: Rop protein, which maintains plasmids at low copy number; rop
   2842..3222    +  CDS            YPB1_ECOLX: Protein predicted: Swiss-Prot protein existence level 4. From Escherichia coli.
   3284..3348    -  CDS            TcR (fragment): tetracycline efflux protein; tet; confers resistance to tetracycline
   3363..3384    -  protein_bind   CAP binding site: CAP binding activates transcription in the presence of cAMP. E. coli catabolite activator protein
   3397..4479    -  CDS            lacI: lac repressor; lacI; The lac repressor binds to the lac operator to inhibit transcription in E. coli. This inhibition can be relieved by adding lactose or isopropyl-β-D-thiogalactopyranoside (IPTG).
   4480..4557    -  promoter       lacI promoter: lacI
   4565..4844    -  CDS            TcR (fragment): tetracycline efflux protein; tet; confers resistance to tetracycline
   4870..4888    +  promoter       T7 promoter: promoter for bacteriophage T7 RNA polymerase
   4889..4913    +  protein_bind   lac operator: The lac repressor binds to the lac operator to inhibit transcription in E. coli. This inhibition can be relieved by adding lactose or isopropyl-β-D-thiogalactopyranoside (IPTG). lac repressor encoded by lacI
   4928..4950    +  RBS            RBS: efficient ribosome binding site from bacteriophage T7 gene 10 (Olins and Rangwala, 1989)
   4996..6093    +  CDS            MBP: maltose binding protein from E. coli; malE (mutated); This version of the gene does not encode a signal sequence, so MBP will remain in the cytosol.
   6106..6126    +  CDS            TEV site: tobacco etch virus (TEV) protease recognition and cleavage site
   6127..6438    +  CDS            Nluc (fragment): NanoLuc® luciferase human codon-optimized
   6475..6669    +  CDS            Nluc (fragment): NanoLuc® luciferase human codon-optimized
   6681..6698    +  CDS            SET1 (fragment): solubility-enhancement tag derived from T7 phage gene 10B
   6706..6753    +  terminator     T7 terminator: transcription terminator for bacteriophage T7 RNA polymerase
>Addgene plasmid #113921 | pET51b(+)_MBP-nLucCP-65/68 | depositor full sequence | sequence record 216035 | pET51b(+)_MBP-nLucCP-65/68 sequence 6778 bps
TGGCGAATGGG
[124 nt withheld, positions 12-135]
C
[91 nt withheld, positions 137-227]
A
[49 nt withheld, positions 229-277]
CCTTTGACGTTGGAGTCCACGTTCTTT
[37 nt withheld, positions 305-341]
ACCCTATCTCGGTCTATTCTTTTGATTTATAAGGGATTTTGCCGATTTCGGCCTATTGGTTAAAAAATGA
GCTGATTTAACAAAAATTTAACGCGAATTTTAACAAAATATTAACGTTTACAATTTCTGGCGGCACGATG
GCATGAGATTATCAAAAAGGATCTTCACCTAGATCCTTTTAAATTAAAAATGAAGTTTTAAATCAATCTA
AAGTATATATGAGTAAACTTGGTCTGACAGTTACCAATGCTTAATCAGTGAGGCACCTATCTCAGCGATC
TGTCTATTTCGTTCATCCATAGTTGCCTGACTCCCCGTCGTGTAGATAACTACGATACGGGAGGGCTTAC
CATCTGGCCCCAGTGCTGCAATGATACCGCGAGACCCACGCTCACCGGCTCCAGATTTATCAGCAATAAA
CCAGCCAGCCGGAAGGGCCGAGCGCAGAAGTGGTCCTGCAACTTTATCCGCCTCCATCCAGTCTATTAAT
TGTTGCCGGGAAGCTAGAGTAAGTAGTTCGCCAGTTAATAGTTTGCGCAACGTTGTTGCCATTGCTACAG
GCATCGTGGTGTCACGCTCGTCGTTTGGTATGGCTTCATTCAGCTCCGGTTCCCAACGATCAAGGCGAGT
TACATGATCCCCCATGTTGTGCAAAAAAGCGGTTAGCTCCTTCGGTCCTCCGATCGTTGTCAGAAGTAAG
TTGGCCGCAGTGTTATCACTCATGGTTATGGCAGCACTGCATAATTCTCTTACTGTCATGCCATCCGTAA
GATGCTTTTCTGTGACTGGTGAGTACTCAACCAAGTCATTCTGAGAATAGTGTATGCGGCGACCGAGTTG
CTCTTGCCCGGCGTCAATACGGGATAATACCGCGCCACATAGCAGAACTTTAAAAGTGCTCATCATTGGA
AAACGTTCTTCGGGGCGAAAACTCTCAAGGATCTTACCGCTGTTGAGATCCAGTTCGATGTAACCCACTC
GTGCACCCAACTGATCTTCAGCATCTTTTACTTTCACCAGCGTTTCTGGGTGAGCAAAAACAGGAAGGCA
AAATGCCGCAAAAAAGGGAATAAGGGCGACACGGAAATGTTGAATACTCATACTCTTCCTTTTTCAATCA
TGATTGAAGCATTTATCAGGGTTATTGTCTCATGAGCGGATACATATTTGAATGTATTTAGAAAAATAAA
CAAATAGGTCATGACCAAAATCCCTTAACGTGAGTTTTCGTTCCACTGAGCGTCAGACCCCGTAGAAAAG
ATCAAAGGATCTTCTTGAGATCCTTTTTTTCTGCGCGTAATCTGCTGCTTGCAAACAAAAAAACCACCGC
TACCAGCGGTGGTTTGTTTGCCGGATCAAGAGCTACCAACTCTTTTTCCGAAGGTAACTGGCTTCAGCAG
AGCGCAGATACCAAATACTGTCCTTCTAGTGTAGCCGTAGTTAGGCCACCACTTCAAGAACTCTGTAGCA
CCGCCTACATACCTCGCTCTGCTAATCCTGTTACCAGTGGCTGCTGCCAGTGGCGATAAGTCGTGTCTTA
CCGGGTTGGACTCAAGACGATAGTTACCGGATAAGGCGCAGCGGTCGGGCTGAACGGGGGGTTCGTGCAC
ACAGCCCAGCTTGGAGCGAACGACCTACACCGAACTGAGATACCTACAGCGTGAGCTATGAGAAAGCGCC
ACGCTTCCCGAAGGGAGAAAGGCGGACAGGTATCCGGTAAGCGGCAGGGTCGGAACAGGAGAGCGCACGA
GGGAGCTTCCAGGGGGAAACGCCTGGTATCTTTATAGTCCTGTCGGGTTTCGCCACCTCTGACTTGAGCG
TCGATTTTTGTGATGCTCGTCAGGGGGGCGGAGCCTATGGAAAAACGCCAGCAACGCGGCCTTTTTACGG
TTCCTGGCCTTTTGCTGGCCTTTTGCTCACATGTTCTTTCCTGCGTTATCCCCTGATTCTGTGGATAACC
GTATTACCGCCTTTGAGTGAGCTGATACCGCTCGCCGCAGCCGAACGACCGAGCGCAGCGAGTCAGTGAG
CGAGGAAGCGGAAGAGCGCCTGATGCGGTATTTTCTCCTTACGCATCTGTGCGGTATTTCACACCGCATA
TATGGTGCACTCTCAGTACAATCTGCTCTGATGCCGCATAGTTAAGCCAGTATACACTCCGCTATCGCTA
CGTGACTGGGTCATGGCTGCGCCCCGACACCCGCCAACACCCGCTGACGCGCCCTGACGGGCTTGTCTGC
TCCCGGCATCCGCTTACAGACAAGCTGTGACCGTCTCCGGGAGCTGCATGTGTCAGAGGTTTTCACCGTC
ATCACCGAAACGCGCGAGGCAGCTGCGGTAAAGCTCATCAGCGTGGTCGTGAAGCGATTCACAGATGTCT
GCCTGTTCATCCGCGTCCAGCTCGTTGAGTTTCTCCAGAAGCGTTAATGTCTGGCTTCTGATAAAGCGGG
CCATGTTAAGGGCGGTTTTTTCCTGTTTGGTCACTGATGCCTCCGTGTAAGGGGGATTTCTGTTCATGGG
GGTAATGATACCGATGAAACGAGAGAGGATGCTCACGATACGGGTTACTGATGATGAACATGCCCGGTTA
CTGGAACGTTGTGAGGGTAAACAACTGGCGGTATGGATGCGGCGGGACCAGAGAAAAATCACTCAGGGTC
AATGCCAGCGCTTCGTTAATACAGATGTAGGTGTTCCACAGGGTAGCCAGCAGCATCCTGCGATGCAGAT
CCGGAACATAATGGTGCAGGGCGCTGACTTCCGCGTTTCCAGACTTTACGAAACACGGAAACCGAAGACC
ATTCATGTTGTTGCTCAGGTCGCAGACGTTTTGCAGCAGCAGTCGCTTCACGTTCGCTCGCGTATCGGTG
ATTCATTCTGCTAACCAGTAAGGCAACCCCGCCAGCCTAGCCGGGTCCTCAACGACAGGAGCACGATCAT
GCTAGTCATGCCCCGCGCCCACCGGAAGGAGCTGACTGGGTTGAAGGCTCTCAAGGGCATCGGTCGAGAT
CCCGGTGCCTAATGAGTGAGCTAACTTACATTAATTGCGTTGCGCTCACTGCCCGCTTTCCAGTCGGGAA
ACCTGTCGTGCCAGCTGCATTAATGAATCGGCCAACGCGCGGGGAGAGGCGGTTTGCGTATTGGGCGCCA
GGGTGGTTTTTCTTTTCACCAGTGAGACGGGCAACAGCTGATTGCCCTTCACCGCCTGGCCCTGAGAGAG
TTGCAGCAAGCGGTCCACGCTGGTTTGCCCCAGCAGGCGAAAATCCTGTTTGATGGTGGTTAACGGCGGG
ATATAACATGAGCTGTCTTCGGTATCGTCGTATCCCACTACCGAGATGTCCGCACCAACGCGCAGCCCGG
ACTCGGTAATGGCGCGCATTGCGCCCAGCGCCATCTGATCGTTGGCAACCAGCATCGCAGTGGGAACGAT
GCCCTCATTCAGCATTTGCATGGTTTGTTGAAAACCGGACATGGCACTCCAGTCGCCTTCCCGTTCCGCT
ATCGGCTGAATTTGATTGCGAGTGAGATATTTATGCCAGCCAGCCAGACGCAGACGCGCCGAGACAGAAC
TTAATGGGCCCGCTAACAGCGCGATTTGCTGGTGACCCAATGCGACCAGATGCTCCACGCCCAGTCGCGT
ACCGTCTTCATGGGAGAAAATAATACTGTTGATGGGTGTCTGGTCAGAGACATCAAGAAATAACGCCGGA
ACATTAGTGCAGGCAGCTTCCACAGCAATGGCATCCTGGTCATCCAGCGGATAGTTAATGATCAGCCCAC
TGACGCGTTGCGCGAGAAGATTGTGCACCGCCGCTTTACAGGCTTCGACGCCGCTTCGTTCTACCATCGA
CACCACCACGCTGGCACCCAGTTGATCGGCGCGAGATTTAATCGCCGCGACAATTTGCGACGGCGCGTGC
AGGGCCAGACTGGAGGTGGCAACGCCAATCAGCAACGACTGTTTGCCCGCCAGTTGTTGTGCCACGCGGT
TGGGAATGTAATTCAGCTCCGCCATCGCCGCTTCCACTTTTTCCCGCGTTTTCGCAGAAACGTGGCTGGC
CTGGTTCACCACGCGGGAAACGGTCTGATAAGAGACACCGGCATACTCTGCGACATCGTATAACGTTACT
GGTTTCACATTCACCACCCTGAATTGACTCTCTTCCGGGCGCTATCATGCCATACCGCGAAAGGTTTTGC
GCCATTCGATGGTGTCCGGGATCTCGACGCTCTCCCTTATGCGACTCCTGCATTAGGAAGCAGCCCAGTA
GTAGGTTGAGGCCGTTGAGCACCGCCGCCGCAAGGAATGGTGCATGCAAGGAGATGGCGCCCAACAGTCC
CCCGGCCACGGGGCCTGCCACCATACCCACGCCGAAACAAGCGCTCATGAGCCCGAAGTGGCGAGCCCGA
TCTTCCCCATCGGTGATGTCGGCGATATAGGCGCCAGCAACCGCACCTGTGGCGCCGGTGATGCCGGCCA
CGATGCGTCCGGCGTAGAGGATCGAGATCGATCTCGATCCCGCGAAATTAATACGACTCACTATAGGGGA
ATTGTGAGCGGATAACAATTCCCCTCTAGAAATAATTTTGTTTAACTTTAAGAAGGAGATATACCATGCA
TCACCACCATCATCACCATCACCACCACATGGTAAAAATCGAAGAAGGTAAACTGGTAATCTGGATTAAC
GGCGATAAAGGCTATAACGGTCTCGCTGAAGTCGGTAAGAAATTCGAGAAAGATACCGGAATTAAAGTCA
CCGTTGAGCATCCGGATAAACTGGAAGAGAAATTCCCACAGGTTGCGGCAACTGGCGATGGCCCTGACAT
TATCTTCTGGGCACACGACCGCTTTGGTGGCTACGCTCAATCTGGCCTGTTGGCTGAAATCACCCCGGAC
AAAGCGTTCCAGGACAAGCTGTATCCGTTTACCTGGGATGCCGTACGTTACAACGGCAAGCTGATTGCTT
ACCCGATCGCTGTTGAAGCGTTATCGCTGATTTATAACAAAGATCTGCTGCCGAACCCGCCAAAAACCTG
GGAAGAGATCCCGGCGCTGGATAAAGAACTGAAAGCGAAAGGTAAGAGCGCGCTGATGTTCAACCTGCAA
GAACCGTACTTCACCTGGCCGCTGATTGCTGCTGACGGGGGTTATGCGTTCAAGTATGAAAACGGCAAGT
ACGACATTAAAGACGTGGGCGTGGATAACGCTGGCGCGAAAGCGGGTCTGACCTTCCTGGTTGACCTGAT
TAAAAACAAACACATGAATGCAGACACCGATTACTCCATCGCAGAAGCTGCCTTTAATAAAGGCGAAACA
GCGATGACCATCAACGGCCCGTGGGCATGGTCCAACATCGACACCAGCAAAGTGAATTATGGTGTAACGG
TACTGCCGACCTTCAAGGGTCAACCATCCAAACCGTTCGTTGGCGTGCTGAGCGCAGGTATTAACGCCGC
CAGTCCGAACAAAGAGCTGGCAAAAGAGTTCCTCGAAAACTATCTGCTGACTGATGAAGGTCTGGAAGCG
GTTAATAAAGACAAACCGCTGGGTGCCGTAGCGCTGAAGTCTTACGAGGAAGAGTTGGCGAAAGATCCAC
GTATTGCCGCCACTATGGAAAACGCCCAGAAAGGTGAAATCATGCCGAACATCCCGCAGATGTCCGCTTT
CTGGTATGCCGTGCGTACTGCGGTGATCAACGCCGCCAGCGGTCGTCAGACTGTCGATGAAGCCCTGAAA
GACGCGCAGACTAATTCGAGCTCGGAAAACCTGTATTTTCAGGGCAGCGGCGACCAAATGGGCCAGATCG
AAAAAATTTTTAAGGTGGTGTACCCTGTGGATGATCATCACTTTAAGGTGATCCTGCACTATGGCACACT
GGTAATCGACGGGGTTACGCCGAACATGATCGACTATTTCGGACGGCCGTATGAAGGCATCGCCGTGTTC
GACGGCAAAAAGATCACTGTAACAGGGACCCTGTGGAACGGCAACAAAATTATCGACGAGCGCCTGATCA
ACCCCGACGGCTCCCTGCTGTTCCGAGTAACCATCAACGGAGTGACCGGCTGGCGGCTGTGCGAACGCAT
TCTGGCGGGTGGCACCGGTGGCTCTGGCGGTACCGGTGGCTCTATGGTCTTCACACTCGAAGATTTCGTT
GGGGACTGGCGACAGACAGCCGGCTACAACCTGGACCAAGTCCTTGAACAGGGAGGTGTGTCCAGTTTGT
TTCAGAATCTCGGGGTGTCCGTAACTCCGATCCAAAGGATTGTCCTGAGCGGTGAAAATGGGCTGAAGAT
CGACATCCATGTCATCATCCCGTATGAATAATTAACCTAGGCTGCTGCCACCGCTGAGCAATAACTAGCA
TAACCCCTTGGGGCCTCTAAACGGGTCTTGAGGGGTTTTTTGCTGAAAGGAGGAACTATATCCGGAT
