Features (pLannotate 1.2.2; 21 found; start..end, strand, type, name):
     12..467     +  rep_origin     f1 ori (sequence partly withheld): f1 bacteriophage origin of replication; arrow indicates direction of (+) strand synthesis
    582..1442    -  CDS            AmpR: β-lactamase; bla; confers resistance to ampicillin, carbenicillin, and related antibiotics
   1443..1535    -  promoter       AmpR promoter: bla
   1616..2204    +  rep_origin     ori: high-copy-number ColE1/pMB1/pBR322/pUC origin of replication
   2390..2529    -  misc_feature   bom: basis of mobility region from pBR322
   2631..2822    -  CDS            rop: Rop protein, which maintains plasmids at low copy number; rop
   2839..3219    +  CDS            YPB1_ECOLX: Protein predicted: Swiss-Prot protein existence level 4. From Escherichia coli.
   3281..3345    -  CDS            TcR (fragment): tetracycline efflux protein; tet; confers resistance to tetracycline
   3360..3381    -  protein_bind   CAP binding site: CAP binding activates transcription in the presence of cAMP. E. coli catabolite activator protein
   3394..4476    -  CDS            lacI: lac repressor; lacI; The lac repressor binds to the lac operator to inhibit transcription in E. coli. This inhibition can be relieved by adding lactose or isopropyl-β-D-thiogalactopyranoside (IPTG).
   4477..4554    -  promoter       lacI promoter: lacI
   4562..4841    -  CDS            TcR (fragment): tetracycline efflux protein; tet; confers resistance to tetracycline
   4867..4885    +  promoter       T7 promoter: promoter for bacteriophage T7 RNA polymerase
   4886..4910    +  protein_bind   lac operator: The lac repressor binds to the lac operator to inhibit transcription in E. coli. This inhibition can be relieved by adding lactose or isopropyl-β-D-thiogalactopyranoside (IPTG). lac repressor encoded by lacI
   4925..4947    +  RBS            RBS: efficient ribosome binding site from bacteriophage T7 gene 10 (Olins and Rangwala, 1989)
   4993..6090    +  CDS            MBP: maltose binding protein from E. coli; malE (mutated); This version of the gene does not encode a signal sequence, so MBP will remain in the cytosol.
   6103..6123    +  CDS            TEV site: tobacco etch virus (TEV) protease recognition and cleavage site
   6124..6435    +  CDS            Nluc (fragment): NanoLuc® luciferase human codon-optimized
   6472..6666    +  CDS            Nluc (fragment): NanoLuc® luciferase human codon-optimized
   6678..6695    +  CDS            SET1 (fragment): solubility-enhancement tag derived from T7 phage gene 10B
   6703..6750    +  terminator     T7 terminator: transcription terminator for bacteriophage T7 RNA polymerase
>Addgene plasmid #113921 | pET51b(+)_MBP-nLucCP-65/68 | addgene full sequence | sequence record 222532 | Addgene NGS Result
TGGCGAATGGG
[124 nt withheld, positions 12-135]
C
[91 nt withheld, positions 137-227]
A
[49 nt withheld, positions 229-277]
CCTTTGACGTTGGAGTCCACGTTCTTT
[37 nt withheld, positions 305-341]
ACCCTATCTCGGTCTATTCTTTTGATTTATAAGGGATTTTGCCGATTTCGGCCTATTGGTTAAAAAATGA
GCTGATTTAACAAAAATTTAACGCGAATTTTAACAAAATATTAACGTTTACAATTTCTGGCGGCACGATG
GCATGAGATTATCAAAAAGGATCTTCACCTAGATCCTTTTAAATTAAAAATGAAGTTTTAAATCAATCTA
AAGTATATATGAGTAAACTTGGTCTGACAGTTACCAATGCTTAATCAGTGAGGCACCTATCTCAGCGATC
TGTCTATTTCGTTCATCCATAGTTGCCTGACTCCCCGTCGTGTAGATAACTACGATACGGGAGGGCTTAC
CATCTGGCCCCAGTGCTGCAATGATACCGCGAGACCCACGCTCACCGGCTCCAGATTTATCAGCAATAAA
CCAGCCAGCCGGAAGGGCCGAGCGCAGAAGTGGTCCTGCAACTTTATCCGCCTCCATCCAGTCTATTAAT
TGTTGCCGGGAAGCTAGAGTAAGTAGTTCGCCAGTTAATAGTTTGCGCAACGTTGTTGCCATTGCTACAG
GCATCGTGGTGTCACGCTCGTCGTTTGGTATGGCTTCATTCAGCTCCGGTTCCCAACGATCAAGGCGAGT
TACATGATCCCCCATGTTGTGCAAAAAAGCGGTTAGCTCCTTCGGTCCTCCGATCGTTGTCAGAAGTAAG
TTGGCCGCAGTGTTATCACTCATGGTTATGGCAGCACTGCATAATTCTCTTACTGTCATGCCATCCGTAA
GATGCTTTTCTGTGACTGGTGAGTACTCAACCAAGTCATTCTGAGAATAGTGTATGCGGCGACCGAGTTG
CTCTTGCCCGGCGTCAATACGGGATAATACCGCGCCACATAGCAGAACTTTAAAAGTGCTCATCATTGGA
AAACGTTCTTCGGGGCGAAAACTCTCAAGGATCTTACCGCTGTTGAGATCCAGTTCGATGTAACCCACTC
GTGCACCCAACTGATCTTCAGCATCTTTTACTTTCACCAGCGTTTCTGGGTGAGCAAAAACAGGAAGGCA
AAATGCCGCAAAAAAGGGAATAAGGGCGACACGGAAATGTTGAATACTCATACTCTTCCTTTTTCAATCA
TGATTGAAGCATTTATCAGGGTTATTGTCTCATGAGCGGATACATATTTGAATGTATTTAGAAAAATAAA
CAAATAGGTCATGACCAAAATCCCTTAACGTGAGTTTTCGTTCCACTGAGCGTCAGACCCCGTAGAAAAG
ATCAAAGGATCTTCTTGAGATCCTTTTTTTCTGCGCGTAATCTGCTGCTTGCAAACAAAAAAACCACCGC
TACCAGCGGTGGTTTGTTTGCCGGATCAAGAGCTACCAACTCTTTTTCCGAAGGTAACTGGCTTCAGCAG
AGCGCAGATACCAAATACTGTCCTTCTAGTGTAGCCGTAGTTAGGCCACCACTTCAAGAACTCTGTAGCA
CCGCCTACATACCTCGCTCTGCTAATCCTGTTACCAGTGGCTGCTGCCAGTGGCGATAAGTCGTGTCTTA
CCGGGTTGGACTCAAGACGATAGTTACCGGATAAGGCGCAGCGGTCGGGCTGAACGGGGGGTTCGTGCAC
ACAGCCCAGCTTGGAGCGAACGACCTACACCGAACTGAGATACCTACAGCGTGAGCTATGAGAAAGCGCC
ACGCTTCCCGAAGGGAGAAAGGCGGACAGGTATCCGGTAAGCGGCAGGGTCGGAACAGGAGAGCGCACGA
GGGAGCTTCCAGGGGGAAACGCCTGGTATCTTTATAGTCCTGTCGGGTTTCGCCACCTCTGACTTGAGCG
TCGATTTTTGTGATGCTCGTCAGGGGGGCGGAGCCTATGGAAAAACGCCAGCAACGCGGCCTTTTTACGG
TTCCTGGCCTTTTGCTGGCCTTTTGCTCACATGTTCTTTCCTGCGTTATCCCCTGATTCTGTGGATAACC
GTATTACCGCCTTTGAGTGAGCTGATACCGCTCGCCGCAGCCGAACGACCGAGCGCAGCGAGTCAGTGAG
CGAGGAAGCGGAAGAGCGCCTGATGCGGTATTTTCTCCTTACGCATCTGTGCGGTATTTCACACCGCAAT
GGTGCACTCTCAGTACAATCTGCTCTGATGCCGCATAGTTAAGCCAGTATACACTCCGCTATCGCTACGT
GACTGGGTCATGGCTGCGCCCCGACACCCGCCAACACCCGCTGACGCGCCCTGACGGGCTTGTCTGCTCC
CGGCATCCGCTTACAGACAAGCTGTGACCGTCTCCGGGAGCTGCATGTGTCAGAGGTTTTCACCGTCATC
ACCGAAACGCGCGAGGCAGCTGCGGTAAAGCTCATCAGCGTGGTCGTGAAGCGATTCACAGATGTCTGCC
TGTTCATCCGCGTCCAGCTCGTTGAGTTTCTCCAGAAGCGTTAATGTCTGGCTTCTGATAAAGCGGGCCA
TGTTAAGGGCGGTTTTTTCCTGTTTGGTCACTGATGCCTCCGTGTAAGGGGGATTTCTGTTCATGGGGGT
AATGATACCGATGAAACGAGAGAGGATGCTCACGATACGGGTTACTGATGATGAACATGCCCGGTTACTG
GAACGTTGTGAGGGTAAACAACTGGCGGTATGGATGCGGCGGGACCAGAGAAAAATCACTCAGGGTCAAT
GCCAGCGCTTCGTTAATACAGATGTAGGTGTTCCACAGGGTAGCCAGCAGCATCCTGCGATGCAGATCCG
GAACATAATGGTGCAGGGCGCTGACTTCCGCGTTTCCAGACTTTACGAAACACGGAAACCGAAGACCATT
CATGTTGTTGCTCAGGTCGCAGACGTTTTGCAGCAGCAGTCGCTTCACGTTCGCTCGCGTATCGGTGATT
CATTCTGCTAACCAGTAAGGCAACCCCGCCAGCCTAGCCGGGTCCTCAACGACAGGAGCACGATCATGCT
AGTCATGCCCCGCGCCCACCGGAAGGAGCTGACTGGGTTGAAGGCTCTCAAGGGCATCGGTCGAGATCCC
GGTGCCTAATGAGTGAGCTAACTTACATTAATTGCGTTGCGCTCACTGCCCGCTTTCCAGTCGGGAAACC
TGTCGTGCCAGCTGCATTAATGAATCGGCCAACGCGCGGGGAGAGGCGGTTTGCGTATTGGGCGCCAGGG
TGGTTTTTCTTTTCACCAGTGAGACGGGCAACAGCTGATTGCCCTTCACCGCCTGGCCCTGAGAGAGTTG
CAGCAAGCGGTCCACGCTGGTTTGCCCCAGCAGGCGAAAATCCTGTTTGATGGTGGTTAACGGCGGGATA
TAACATGAGCTGTCTTCGGTATCGTCGTATCCCACTACCGAGATGTCCGCACCAACGCGCAGCCCGGACT
CGGTAATGGCGCGCATTGCGCCCAGCGCCATCTGATCGTTGGCAACCAGCATCGCAGTGGGAACGATGCC
CTCATTCAGCATTTGCATGGTTTGTTGAAAACCGGACATGGCACTCCAGTCGCCTTCCCGTTCCGCTATC
GGCTGAATTTGATTGCGAGTGAGATATTTATGCCAGCCAGCCAGACGCAGACGCGCCGAGACAGAACTTA
ATGGGCCCGCTAACAGCGCGATTTGCTGGTGACCCAATGCGACCAGATGCTCCACGCCCAGTCGCGTACC
GTCTTCATGGGAGAAAATAATACTGTTGATGGGTGTCTGGTCAGAGACATCAAGAAATAACGCCGGAACA
TTAGTGCAGGCAGCTTCCACAGCAATGGCATCCTGGTCATCCAGCGGATAGTTAATGATCAGCCCACTGA
CGCGTTGCGCGAGAAGATTGTGCACCGCCGCTTTACAGGCTTCGACGCCGCTTCGTTCTACCATCGACAC
CACCACGCTGGCACCCAGTTGATCGGCGCGAGATTTAATCGCCGCGACAATTTGCGACGGCGCGTGCAGG
GCCAGACTGGAGGTGGCAACGCCAATCAGCAACGACTGTTTGCCCGCCAGTTGTTGTGCCACGCGGTTGG
GAATGTAATTCAGCTCCGCCATCGCCGCTTCCACTTTTTCCCGCGTTTTCGCAGAAACGTGGCTGGCCTG
GTTCACCACGCGGGAAACGGTCTGATAAGAGACACCGGCATACTCTGCGACATCGTATAACGTTACTGGT
TTCACATTCACCACCCTGAATTGACTCTCTTCCGGGCGCTATCATGCCATACCGCGAAAGGTTTTGCGCC
ATTCGATGGTGTCCGGGATCTCGACGCTCTCCCTTATGCGACTCCTGCATTAGGAAGCAGCCCAGTAGTA
GGTTGAGGCCGTTGAGCACCGCCGCCGCAAGGAATGGTGCATGCAAGGAGATGGCGCCCAACAGTCCCCC
GGCCACGGGGCCTGCCACCATACCCACGCCGAAACAAGCGCTCATGAGCCCGAAGTGGCGAGCCCGATCT
TCCCCATCGGTGATGTCGGCGATATAGGCGCCAGCAACCGCACCTGTGGCGCCGGTGATGCCGGCCACGA
TGCGTCCGGCGTAGAGGATCGAGATCGATCTCGATCCCGCGAAATTAATACGACTCACTATAGGGGAATT
GTGAGCGGATAACAATTCCCCTCTAGAAATAATTTTGTTTAACTTTAAGAAGGAGATATACCATGCATCA
CCACCATCATCACCATCACCACCACATGGTAAAAATCGAAGAAGGTAAACTGGTAATCTGGATTAACGGC
GATAAAGGCTATAACGGTCTCGCTGAAGTCGGTAAGAAATTCGAGAAAGATACCGGAATTAAAGTCACCG
TTGAGCATCCGGATAAACTGGAAGAGAAATTCCCACAGGTTGCGGCAACTGGCGATGGCCCTGACATTAT
CTTCTGGGCACACGACCGCTTTGGTGGCTACGCTCAATCTGGCCTGTTGGCTGAAATCACCCCGGACAAA
GCGTTCCAGGACAAGCTGTATCCGTTTACCTGGGATGCCGTACGTTACAACGGCAAGCTGATTGCTTACC
CGATCGCTGTTGAAGCGTTATCGCTGATTTATAACAAAGATCTGCTGCCGAACCCGCCAAAAACCTGGGA
AGAGATCCCGGCGCTGGATAAAGAACTGAAAGCGAAAGGTAAGAGCGCGCTGATGTTCAACCTGCAAGAA
CCGTACTTCACCTGGCCGCTGATTGCTGCTGACGGGGGTTATGCGTTCAAGTATGAAAACGGCAAGTACG
ACATTAAAGACGTGGGCGTGGATAACGCTGGCGCGAAAGCGGGTCTGACCTTCCTGGTTGACCTGATTAA
AAACAAACACATGAATGCAGACACCGATTACTCCATCGCAGAAGCTGCCTTTAATAAAGGCGAAACAGCG
ATGACCATCAACGGCCCGTGGGCATGGTCCAACATCGACACCAGCAAAGTGAATTATGGTGTAACGGTAC
TGCCGACCTTCAAGGGTCAACCATCCAAACCGTTCGTTGGCGTGCTGAGCGCAGGTATTAACGCCGCCAG
TCCGAACAAAGAGCTGGCAAAAGAGTTCCTCGAAAACTATCTGCTGACTGATGAAGGTCTGGAAGCGGTT
AATAAAGACAAACCGCTGGGTGCCGTAGCGCTGAAGTCTTACGAGGAAGAGTTGGCGAAAGATCCACGTA
TTGCCGCCACTATGGAAAACGCCCAGAAAGGTGAAATCATGCCGAACATCCCGCAGATGTCCGCTTTCTG
GTATGCCGTGCGTACTGCGGTGATCAACGCCGCCAGCGGTCGTCAGACTGTCGATGAAGCCCTGAAAGAC
GCGCAGACTAATTCGAGCTCGGAAAACCTGTATTTTCAGGGCAGCGGCGACCAAATGGGCCAGATCGAAA
AAATTTTTAAGGTGGTGTACCCTGTGGATGATCATCACTTTAAGGTGATCCTGCACTATGGCACACTGGT
AATCGACGGGGTTACGCCGAACATGATCGACTATTTCGGACGGCCGTATGAAGGCATCGCCGTGTTCGAC
GGCAAAAAGATCACTGTAACAGGGACCCTGTGGAACGGCAACAAAATTATCGACGAGCGCCTGATCAACC
CCGACGGCTCCCTGCTGTTCCGAGTAACCATCAACGGAGTGACCGGCTGGCGGCTGTGCGAACGCATTCT
GGCGGGTGGCACCGGTGGCTCTGGCGGTACCGGTGGCTCTATGGTCTTCACACTCGAAGATTTCGTTGGG
GACTGGCGACAGACAGCCGGCTACAACCTGGACCAAGTCCTTGAACAGGGAGGTGTGTCCAGTTTGTTTC
AGAATCTCGGGGTGTCCGTAACTCCGATCCAAAGGATTGTCCTGAGCGGTGAAAATGGGCTGAAGATCGA
CATCCATGTCATCATCCCGTATGAATAATTAACCTAGGCTGCTGCCACCGCTGAGCAATAACTAGCATAA
CCCCTTGGGGCCTCTAAACGGGTCTTGAGGGGTTTTTTGCTGAAAGGAGGAACTATATCCGGAT
